Addgene plasmid #238073: pEGFP-INPP5F-Ser940Asp
Purpose: Expression of GFP-INPP5F in mammalian cells
Depositing lab: Eleanor Coffey. Depositing organization: Turku Bioscience Centre.
Backbone
  Vector backbone: pEFPF-C3
  Backbone manufacturer: Clonetech
  Backbone size w/o insert (bp): 4700
  Total vector size (bp): 8082
  Vector type: Mammalian Expression
Growth in bacteria
  Bacterial resistance: Kanamycin, 50 μg/mL
  Growth temperature: 37°C
  Growth strain: DH5alpha
  Copy number: High Copy
Gene/Insert
  Gene/Insert name: INPP5F (alt name: Sac2)
  Species: H. sapiens (human)
  Insert size (bp): 3417
  Mutation: Serine 940 changed to aspartate
  GenBank ID: EAW49380.1
  Entrez Gene: INPP5F (a.k.a. MSTP007, MSTPO47, SAC2, hSAC2)
  Promoter: CMV
  Tag / fusion protein: GFP (N terminal on insert)
  Cloning method: Restriction Enzyme; 5′ cloning site XhoI (unknown if destroyed); 3′ cloning site BamH1 (unknown if destroyed)
  Sequencing primers: 5′ CATGGTCCTGCTGGAGTTCGTG
Terms and licenses: Academic/Nonprofit Terms; Industry Terms: Not Available to Industry
How to cite: pEGFP-INPP5F-Ser940Asp was a gift from Eleanor Coffey (Addgene plasmid # 238073 ; http://n2t.net/addgene:238073 ; RRID:Addgene_238073)
