[The description below was written by a language model from this plasmid's Addgene catalogue record and pLannotate feature annotations shown in this document.]
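Description:
pEGFP-INPP5F-Ser940Asp is a mammalian expression plasmid of about 8.1 kb. The record gives its backbone as "pEFPF-C3"; the name and feature layout suggest a pEGFP-C3-type vector. It is propagated in E. coli as a high-copy plasmid from a ColE1/pUC-type origin and selected with kanamycin. The resistance cassette is a dual-purpose NeoR/KanR gene (Tn5 aminoglycoside phosphotransferase). A bacterial bla-type promoter and the SV40 enhancer/early promoter sit in tandem upstream of it, and an HSV TK polyadenylation signal terminates it. The same marker therefore confers kanamycin resistance in bacteria and can support G418 selection in mammalian cells. An f1 phage origin is also present. The short annotated fragments of SV40 large T antigen, ble and a bGH poly(A) signal are probably backbone remnants or partial annotation matches rather than functional elements.

The payload is human INPP5F (also called Sac2), fused in frame to the C-terminus of EGFP so that the fluorescent tag lies at the N-terminus of the protein. Expression is driven by the human CMV immediate early enhancer and promoter, and the transcript ends at an SV40 polyadenylation signal. The insert was cloned by restriction enzymes between XhoI and BamHI sites. INPP5F is annotated as an inositol 4-phosphatase that acts mainly on phosphatidylinositol 4-phosphate, with roles in endocytic recycling and cell migration.

This version carries a serine-to-aspartate substitution at residue 940. Such a change is commonly used to mimic constitutive phosphorylation, although the record does not state that rationale. The stated purpose is expression of GFP-INPP5F in mammalian cells, which allows the mutant protein's localisation and function to be followed by fluorescence.
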