Features (pLannotate 1.2.2; 14 found; start..end, strand, type, name):
     61..364     +  enhancer       CMV enhancer: human cytomegalovirus immediate early enhancer
    365..568     +  promoter       CMV promoter: human cytomegalovirus (CMV) immediate early promoter
    613..1329    +  CDS            EGFP: EGFP is a basic (constitutively fluorescent) green fluorescent protein published in 1996, derived from Aequorea victoria. It is reported to be a rapidly-maturing weak dimer with moderate acid sensitivity.
   1345..4740    +  CDS            INPP5F: SAC2_HUMAN - Also known as KIAA0966, SAC2. Experimental evidence at protein level: Swiss-Prot protein existence level 1. Inositol 4-phosphatase which mainly acts on phosphatidylinositol 4-phosphate. May be functionally linked to OCRL, which converts phosphatidylinositol 4,5-bisphosphate to phosphatidylinositol, for a sequential dephosphorylation of phosphatidylinositol 4,5-bisphosphate at the 5 and 4 position of inositol, thus playing an important role in the endocytic recycling (PubMed:25869669). Regulator of TF:TFRC and integrins recycling pathway, is also involved in cell migration mechanis
   4763..4847    +  CDS            large T antigen (fragment): large T antigen from SV40 (simian virus 40)
   4870..4991    +  polyA_signal   SV40 poly(A) signal: SV40 polyadenylation signal
   5025..5453    -  rep_origin     f1 ori (sequence partly withheld): f1 bacteriophage origin of replication; arrow indicates direction of (+) strand synthesis
   5480..5584    +  promoter       AmpR promoter: bla
   5586..5943    +  promoter       SV40 promoter: SV40 enhancer and early promoter
   5978..6772    +  CDS            NeoR/KanR: aminoglycoside phosphotransferase from Tn5; aph(3')-II (or nptII); confers resistance to neomycin, kanamycin, and G418 (Geneticin®)
   6793..6945    +  CDS            ble (fragment): BLE_KLEPN - Experimental evidence at protein level: Swiss-Prot protein existence level 1. Binding protein with a strong affinity to the bleomycin family of antibiotics. Binds to CL990; an antimitotic-antibiotic compound. From Klebsiella pneumoniae.
   7004..7051    +  polyA_signal   HSV TK poly(A) signal: herpes simplex virus thymidine kinase polyadenylation signal (Cole and Stacy, 1985)
   7142..7158    -  polyA_signal   bGH poly(A) signal (fragment): bovine growth hormone polyadenylation signal
   7380..7968    +  rep_origin     ori: high-copy-number ColE1/pMB1/pBR322/pUC origin of replication
>Addgene plasmid #238073 | pEGFP-INPP5F-Ser940Asp | addgene full sequence | sequence record 480263 | Addgene NGS Result
TAGTTATTAATAGTAATCAATTACGGGGTCATTAGTTCATAGCCCATATATGGAGTTCCGCGTTACATAA
CTTACGGTAAATGGCCCGCCTGGCTGACCGCCCAACGACCCCCGCCCATTGACGTCAATAATGACGTATG
TTCCCATAGTAACGCCAATAGGGACTTTCCATTGACGTCAATGGGTGGAGTATTTACGGTAAACTGCCCA
CTTGGCAGTACATCAAGTGTATCATATGCCAAGTACGCCCCCTATTGACGTCAATGACGGTAAATGGCCC
GCCTGGCATTATGCCCAGTACATGACCTTATGGGACTTTCCTACTTGGCAGTACATCTACGTATTAGTCA
TCGCTATTACCATGGTGATGCGGTTTTGGCAGTACATCAATGGGCGTGGATAGCGGTTTGACTCACGGGG
ATTTCCAAGTCTCCACCCCATTGACGTCAATGGGAGTTTGTTTTGGCACCAAAATCAACGGGACTTTCCA
AAATGTCGTAACAACTCCGCCCCATTGACGCAAATGGGCGGTAGGCGTGTACGGTGGGAGGTCTATATAA
GCAGAGCTGGTTTAGTGAACCGTCAGATCCGCTAGCGCTACCGGTCGCCACCATGGTGAGCAAGGGCGAG
GAGCTGTTCACCGGGGTGGTGCCCATCCTGGTCGAGCTGGACGGCGACGTAAACGGCCACAAGTTCAGCG
TGTCCGGCGAGGGCGAGGGCGATGCCACCTACGGCAAGCTGACCCTGAAGTTCATCTGCACCACCGGCAA
GCTGCCCGTGCCCTGGCCCACCCTCGTGACCACCCTGACCTACGGCGTGCAGTGCTTCAGCCGCTACCCC
GACCACATGAAGCAGCACGACTTCTTCAAGTCCGCCATGCCCGAAGGCTACGTCCAGGAGCGCACCATCT
TCTTCAAGGACGACGGCAACTACAAGACCCGCGCCGAGGTGAAGTTCGAGGGCGACACCCTGGTGAACCG
CATCGAGCTGAAGGGCATCGACTTCAAGGAGGACGGCAACATCCTGGGGCACAAGCTGGAGTACAACTAC
AACAGCCACAACGTCTATATCATGGCCGACAAGCAGAAGAACGGCATCAAGGTGAACTTCAAGATCCGCC
ACAACATCGAGGACGGCAGCGTGCAGCTCGCCGACCACTACCAGCAGAACACCCCCATCGGCGACGGCCC
CGTGCTGCTGCCCGACAACCACTACCTGAGCACCCAGTCCGCCCTGAGCAAAGACCCCAACGAGAAGCGC
GATCACATGGTCCTGCTGGAGTTCGTGACCGCCGCCGGGATCACTCTCGGCATGGACGAGCTGTACAAGT
ACTCAGATCTCGAGATGGAGCTCTTCCAAGCCAAGGACCACTACATCCTGCAGCAGGGCGAGCGCGCGCT
GTGGTGCAGCCGCCGCGACGGCGGCCTCCAGCTCCGACCCGCTACTGATCTACTTCTTGCCTGGAATCCC
ATTTGTTTGGGGTTGGTAGAAGGTGTTATTGGGAAAATTCAACTTCATTCAGATCTTCCATGGTGGCTTA
TTCTAATTCGGCAGAAAGCATTGGTGGGCAAACTCCCAGGAGACCATGAGGTCTGTAAAGTTACCAAAAT
TGCTGTGCTCTCACTTTCTGAAATGGAACCTCAGGATCTTGAGCTAGAGCTCTGTAAGAAGCATCATTTT
GGTATTAACAAACCAGAGAAGATCATACCATCTCCTGATGACTCAAAGTTTCTACTGAAGACCTTTACGC
ATATTAAATCCAATGTGTCTGCTCCTAATAAAAAGAAAGTTAAGGAAAGTAAAGAGAAGGAGAAGTTGGA
GAGGAGATTACTTGAAGAGTTGCTGAAGATGTTCATGGACTCAGAATCCTTTTATTATAGCTTGACCTAT
GACCTGACCAATTCCGTGCAGAGGCAGAGCACTGGGGAGAGGGACGGTCGGCCCCTCTGGCAGAAGGTTG
ATGACCGATTTTTTTGGAATAAATACATGATACAAGATCTTACTGAGATTGGTACTCCAGATGTGGACTT
TTGGATTATCCCCATGATCCAAGGTTTTGTGCAGATTGAAGAACTTGTGGTTAATTATACCGAATCATCT
GATGATGAGAAAAGCAGCCCAGAGACCCCCCCTCAGGAGTCCACCTGTGTAGATGATATTCACCCACGAT
TTCTAGTGGCTCTCATTTCACGCCGAAGTAGGCACAGAGCAGGAATGCGCTATAAACGAAGAGGAGTGGA
TAAAAATGGAAATGTTGCCAATTATGTGGAGACTGAGCAGTTGATTCATGTTCATAATCATACCCTGTCA
TTTGTTCAAACACGAGGCTCTGTGCCTGTCTTTTGGAGCCAGGTTGGGTATCGATATAACCCAAGACCGC
GGCTGGACAGAAGTGAAAAGGAAACTGTTGCCTATTTCTGTGCCCATTTCGAAGAACAACTGAACATTTA
CAAAAAACAGGTTATTATTAACTTGGTAGACCAGGCAGGAAGAGAGAAGATTATTGGCGATGCTTACCTG
AAGCAAGTGTTGCTTTTCAACAACTCACACCTCACTTACGTTTCGTTTGACTTCCATGAGCACTGCCGAG
GAATGAAGTTTGAGAATGTTCAGACACTAACAGATGCCATTTATGACATTATTCTTGATATGAAGTGGTG
TTGGGTTGATGAAGCTGGGGTAATATGTAAGCAGGAAGGGATTTTTCGTGTTAATTGTATGGACTGCCTG
GATCGCACCAACGTGGTCCAAGCTGCCATCGCGAGAGTGGTCATGGAACAGCAGCTGAAAAAATTAGGTG
TGATGCCCCCGGAACAGCCATTACCTGTGAAATGTAATCGCATCTACCAGATAATGTGGGCCAATAATGG
TGACTCCATTAGCAGACAGTATGCTGGGACAGCTGCTCTGAAGGGTGACTTTACAAGGACAGGAGAAAGG
AAGTTAGCAGGAGTTATGAAAGATGGAGTGAACTCAGCAAACAGATATTACCTCAACCGATTTAAGGATG
CTTATAGGCAAGCTGTTATAGATTTGATGCAAGGCATTCCAGTGACAGAAGATCTTTATTCCATATTTAC
CAAGGAGAAAGAACATGAAGCTTTGCATAAGGAAAATCAGAGAAGCCACCAGGAACTAATTAGCCAGCTC
TTACAAAGTTACATGAAGTTACTACTGCCTGATGATGAGAAGTTCCATGGGGGCTGGGCCCTCATTGACT
GTGACCCTAGCCTCATTGATGCTACTCACAGAGACGTGGATGTGCTGTTACTGCTTTCTAACTCTGCCTA
CTACGTGGCCTATTATGATGATGAAGTTGATAAAGTAAACCAGTATCAACGACTAAGTCTAGAAAACCTG
GAAAAAATTGAAATAGGCCCTGAACCCACTCTTTTTGGTAAGCCAAAGTTCTCCTGCATGCGACTGCACT
ACAGATACAAAGAAGCGAGTGGCTATTTCCACACATTGCGAGCTGTAATGCGTAATCCTGAAGAGGATGG
AAAAGATACCCTTCAGTGCATTGCAGAGATGCTGCAGATCACCAAGCAAGCCATGGGATCGGATTTACCC
ATAATTGAGAAGAAACTTGAGAGGAAGAGCAGTAAACCTCACGAAGACATCATTGGTATCAGGTCTCAAA
ACCAAGGTTCTTTGGCCCAGGGAAAGAATTTTTTAATGAGCAAATTTTCATCTCTAAATCAAAAAGTGAA
GCAGACCAAATCCAATGTAAATATTGGCAACCTCCGAAAGCTAGGAAACTTTACCAAACCTGAAATGAAA
GTTAACTTTCTAAAACCAAACTTAAAAGTAAATCTTTGGAAATCAGATAGTAGTCTTGAAACTATGGAAA
ACACAGGAGTGATGGATAAGGTTCAGGCAGAGTCTGATGGGGACATGTCTTCAGATAATGACTCATACCA
CTCTGATGAATTCCTTACAAATTCTAAGTCTGATGAAGACAGGCAGCTAGCTAACTCATTAGAGAGTGTA
GGGCCAATAGATTACGTTCTTCCTAGTTGTGGTATTATTGCCTCAGCGCCTCGATTGGGCAGTCGGTCCC
AGTCTCTTAGCAGCACAGATAGTAGCGTTCATGCTCCTTCAGAGATTACTGTTGCTCATGGGAGTGGGCT
TGGAAAAGGCCAGGAGTCTCCTTTGAAGAAAGATCCTTCTGCTGGCGACGTACACATATTGACTGGCTTT
GCCAAGCCTATGGATATTTACTGCCACAGATTTGTGCAAGATGCACAGAACAAAGTGACCCACCTATCAG
AGACCAGATCTGTGTCTCAGCAGGCTAGTCAGGAAAGAAATCAAATGACCAATCAAGTTTCAAATGAAAC
CCAATCAGAATCAACAGAACAGACACCTTCTCGGCCATCGCAATTAGATGTCTCTCTTTCTGCAACAGGC
CCACAGTTTTTGTCAGTTGAGCCAGCGCATTCAGTTGCATCTCAAAAAACCCCCACCTCCGCTTCCAGCA
TGCTTGAACTTGAGACAGGGCTTCATGTAACTCCTTCTCCTTCAGAGAGCAGTAGCAGCAGAGCAGTCTC
TCCCTTTGCCAAGATTCGAAGTTCCATGGTCCAGGTTGCTAGTATTACCCAAGCTGGATTAACCCATGGG
ATAAACTTTGCAGTGTCAAAAGTTCAGAAGAGTCCTCCAGAACCTGAAATCATTAATCAAGTCCAGCAAA
ATGAACTTAAAAAGATGTTTATACAATGCCAGACACGGATAATTCAGATTGGATCCACCGGATCTAGATA
ACTGATCATAATCAGCCATACCACATTTGTAGAGGTTTTACTTGCTTTAAAAAACCTCCCACACCTCCCC
CTGAACCTGAAACATAAAATGAATGCAATTGTTGTTGTTAACTTGTTTATTGCAGCTTATAATGGTTACA
AATAAAGCAATAGCATCACAAATTTCACAAATAAAGCATTTTTTTCACTGCATTCTAGTTGTGGTTTGTC
CAAACTCATCAATGTATCTTAACGCGTAAATTGTAAGCGTTAATATTTTGTTAAAATTCGCGTTAAATTT
TTGTTAAATCAGCTCATTTTTTAACCAATAGGCCGAAATCGGCAAAATCCCTTATAAATCAAAAGAATAG
ACCGAGATAGGGT
[37 nt withheld, positions 5124-5160]
AAAGAACGTGGACTCCAACGTCAAAGG
[49 nt withheld, positions 5188-5236]
T
[91 nt withheld, positions 5238-5328]
G
[124 nt withheld, positions 5330-5453]
CAGGTGGCACTTTTCGGGGAAATGTGCGCGGAACCCCTATTTGTTTATTTTTCTAAATACATTCAAATAT
GTATCCGCTCATGAGACAATAACCCTGATAAATGCTTCAATAATATTGAAAAAGGAAGAGTCCTGAGGCG
GAAAGAACCAGCTGTGGAATGTGTGTCAGTTAGGGTGTGGAAAGTCCCCAGGCTCCCCAGCAGGCAGAAG
TATGCAAAGCATGCATCTCAATTAGTCAGCAACCAGGTGTGGAAAGTCCCCAGGCTCCCCAGCAGGCAGA
AGTATGCAAAGCATGCATCTCAATTAGTCAGCAACCATAGTCCCGCCCCTAACTCCGCCCATCCCGCCCC
TAACTCCGCCCAGTTCCGCCCATTCTCCGCCCCATGGCTGACTAATTTTTTTTATTTATGCAGAGGCCGA
GGCCGCCTCGGCCTCTGAGCTATTCCAGAAGTAGTGAGGAGGCTTTTTTGGAGGCCTAGGCTTTTGCAAA
GATCGATCAAGAGACAGGATGAGGATCGTTTCGCATGATTGAACAAGATGGATTGCACGCAGGTTCTCCG
GCCGCTTGGGTGGAGAGGCTATTCGGCTATGACTGGGCACAACAGACAATCGGCTGCTCTGATGCCGCCG
TGTTCCGGCTGTCAGCGCAGGGGCGCCCGGTTCTTTTTGTCAAGACCGACCTGTCCGGTGCCCTGAATGA
ACTGCAAGACGAGGCAGCGCGGCTATCGTGGCTGGCCACGACGGGCGTTCCTTGCGCAGCTGTGCTCGAC
GTTGTCACTGAAGCGGGAAGGGACTGGCTGCTATTGGGCGAAGTGCCGGGGCAGGATCTCCTGTCATCTC
ACCTTGCTCCTGCCGAGAAAGTATCCATCATGGCTGATGCAATGCGGCGGCTGCATACGCTTGATCCGGC
TACCTGCCCATTCGACCACCAAGCGAAACATCGCATCGAGCGAGCACGTACTCGGATGGAAGCCGGTCTT
GTCGATCAGGATGATCTGGACGAAGAGCATCAGGGGCTCGCGCCAGCCGAACTGTTCGCCAGGCTCAAGG
CGAGCATGCCCGACGGCGAGGATCTCGTCGTGACCCATGGCGATGCCTGCTTGCCGAATATCATGGTGGA
AAATGGCCGCTTTTCTGGATTCATCGACTGTGGCCGGCTGGGTGTGGCGGACCGCTATCAGGACATAGCG
TTGGCTACCCGTGATATTGCTGAAGAGCTTGGCGGCGAATGGGCTGACCGCTTCCTCGTGCTTTACGGTA
TCGCCGCTCCCGATTCGCAGCGCATCGCCTTCTATCGCCTTCTTGACGAGTTCTTCTGAGCGGGACTCTG
GGGTTCGAAATGACCGACCAAGCGACGCCCAACCTGCCATCACGAGATTTCGATTCCACCGCCGCCTTCT
ATGAAAGGTTGGGCTTCGGAATCGTTTTCCGGGACGCCGGCTGGATGATCCTCCAGCGCGGGGATCTCAT
GCTGGAGTTCTTCGCCCACCCTAGGGGGAGGCTAACTGAAACACGGAAGGAGACAATACCGGAAGGAACC
CGCGCTATGACGGCAATAAAAAGACAGAATAAAACGCACGGTGTTGGGTCGTTTGTTCATAAACGCGGGG
TTCGGTCCCAGGGCTGGCACTCTGTCGATACCCCACCGAGACCCCATTGGGGCCAATACGCCCGCGTTTC
TTCCTTTTCCCCACCCCACCCCCCAAGTTCGGGTGAAGGCCCAGGGCTCGCAGCCAACGTCGGGGCGGCA
GGCCCTGCCATAGCCTCAGGTTACTCATATATACTTTAGATTGATTTAAAACTTCATTTTTAATTTAAAA
GGATCTAGGTGAAGATCCTTTTTGATAATCTCATGACCAAAATCCCTTAACGTGAGTTTTCGTTCCACTG
AGCGTCAGACCCCGTAGAAAAGATCAAAGGATCTTCTTGAGATCCTTTTTTTCTGCGCGTAATCTGCTGC
TTGCAAACAAAAAAACCACCGCTACCAGCGGTGGTTTGTTTGCCGGATCAAGAGCTACCAACTCTTTTTC
CGAAGGTAACTGGCTTCAGCAGAGCGCAGATACCAAATACTGTTCTTCTAGTGTAGCCGTAGTTAGGCCA
CCACTTCAAGAACTCTGTAGCACCGCCTACATACCTCGCTCTGCTAATCCTGTTACCAGTGGCTGCTGCC
AGTGGCGATAAGTCGTGTCTTACCGGGTTGGACTCAAGACGATAGTTACCGGATAAGGCGCAGCGGTCGG
GCTGAACGGGGGGTTCGTGCACACAGCCCAGCTTGGAGCGAACGACCTACACCGAACTGAGATACCTACA
GCGTGAGCTATGAGAAAGCGCCACGCTTCCCGAAGGGAGAAAGGCGGACAGGTATCCGGTAAGCGGCAGG
GTCGGAACAGGAGAGCGCACGAGGGAGCTTCCAGGGGGAAACGCCTGGTATCTTTATAGTCCTGTCGGGT
TTCGCCACCTCTGACTTGAGCGTCGATTTTTGTGATGCTCGTCAGGGGGGCGGAGCCTATGGAAAAACGC
CAGCAACGCGGCCTTTTTACGGTTCCTGGCCTTTTGCTGGCCTTTTGCTCACATGTTCTTTCCTGCGTTA
TCCCCTGATTCTGTGGATAACCGTATTACCGCCATGCAT
